Addgene plasmid #96982: pMDC84-SEIPIN1N-3C
Purpose: Express mutated Arabidopsis SEIPIN3 gene in plants.
Depositing lab: Kent Chapman. Depositing organization: University of North Texas. Publication: Arabidopsis SEIPIN Proteins Modulate Triacylglycerol Accumulation and Influence Lipid Droplet Proliferation. Cai Y, Goodman JM, Pyc M, Mullen RT, Dyer JM, Chapman KD. Plant Cell. 2015 Sep;27(9):2616-36. doi: 10.1105/tpc.15.00588. Epub 2015 Sep 11. PubMed 26362606.
Backbone
  Vector backbone: pMDC84
  Backbone size w/o insert (bp): 12460
  Vector type: Plant Expression
  Selectable markers: Hygromycin
Growth in bacteria
  Bacterial resistance: Kanamycin, 50 μg/mL
  Growth temperature: 37°C
  Growth strain: DH5alpha
  Copy number: High Copy
Gene/Insert
  Gene/Insert name: SEIPIN3
  Species: A. thaliana (mustard weed)
  Insert size (bp): 1128
  Mutation: A segment of 108 nucleotides from the N terminus of SEIPIN1 is appended to the C terminal 1020 nucleotides of SEIPIN3.
  Entrez Gene: AT2G34380 (a.k.a. AT2G34380, F13P17.31)
  Promoter: 35S
  Tag / fusion protein: 6xHis (C terminal on insert); GFP (C terminal on insert)
  Cloning method: Restriction Enzyme; 5′ cloning site PacI (not destroyed); 3′ cloning site AscI (not destroyed)
Terms and licenses: Academic/Nonprofit Terms; Industry Terms: Not Available to Industry
Depositor comments: The sequences and maps of pMDC vectors can be obtained from the following website. http://www.botinst.uzh.ch/en/research/development/grossnik/vectors/MarkdGatewayVectors.html
How to cite: pMDC84-SEIPIN1N-3C was a gift from Kent Chapman (Addgene plasmid # 96982 ; http://n2t.net/addgene:96982 ; RRID:Addgene_96982)
