[The description below was written by a language model from this plasmid's Addgene catalogue record and pLannotate feature annotations shown in this document.]
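Description:
pMDC84-SEIPIN1N-3C is a plant expression binary vector built on the pMDC84 backbone for Agrobacterium-mediated T-DNA delivery. It carries a ColE1/pBR322-type origin with the bom mobilisation region for propagation in E. coli, and the pVS1 oriV, RepA and StaA functions for replication and stable maintenance in Agrobacterium. Bacterial selection is by kanamycin resistance (aphA-3), located outside the T-DNA borders. The automated annotation of the sequenced plasmid also detects an IS5 transposase gene (insH) with a small adjoining E. coli fragment between KanR and the origin. This suggests an insertion sequence picked up in the backbone, although the record does not comment on it.

Between the nopaline-type right and left T-DNA border repeats lie two plant cassettes. The first uses the CaMV 35S promoter to drive a chimeric Arabidopsis thaliana SEIPIN coding sequence of 1128 bp, in which 108 nucleotides from the N-terminal end of SEIPIN1 are joined to the C-terminal 1020 nucleotides of SEIPIN3. This insert was cloned between PacI and AscI sites and fused at its C terminus to GFP followed by a 6xHis tag, with a NOS terminator. The annotation tool labels the fluorescent protein as a related Aequorea victoria variant and the tag as a partial 9xHis. The second cassette places hygromycin phosphotransferase under an enhanced 35S promoter with the CaMV poly(A) signal, for selection of transformed plant cells.

The construct expresses a fluorescently tagged domain-swap SEIPIN in plants. It comes from work on how Arabidopsis SEIPIN isoforms affect triacylglycerol accumulation and lipid droplet proliferation.
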