Features (pLannotate 1.2.2; 28 found; start..end, strand, type, name):
     23..43      -  misc_feature   MCS (fragment): pUC18/19 multiple cloning site
    118..462     +  promoter       CaMV 35S promoter: strong constitutive promoter from cauliflower mosaic virus
    415..461     +  promoter       minimal CaMV 35S promoter: minimal 35S promoter from cauliflower mosaic virus
    542..1615    +  CDS            SEI3 (fragment): SEI3_ARATH - Experimental evidence at transcript level: Swiss-Prot protein existence level 2. Involved in lipid metabolism and lipid droplet (LD) morphology, number, and size. Supports the formation of small-sized LDs and modulates triacylglycerol accumulation. Induces probably a reorganization of the endoplasmic reticulum into LD-forming domains. From Arabidopsis thaliana (Mouse-ear cress).
   1623..1644    +  misc_feature   MCS (fragment): pBluescript multiple cloning site
   1655..2368    +  CDS            P11: P11 is a basic (constitutively fluorescent) cyan fluorescent protein published in 1994, derived from Aequorea victoria.
   2369..2386    +  CDS            9xHis (fragment): 9xHis affinity tag
   2406..2658    +  terminator     NOS terminator: nopaline synthase terminator and poly(A) signal
   2697..2719    -  protein_bind   lac operator (fragment): The lac repressor binds to the lac operator to inhibit transcription in E. coli. This inhibition can be relieved by adding lactose or isopropyl-β-D-thiogalactopyranoside (IPTG). lac repressor encoded by lacI
   2723..2753    -  promoter       lac promoter: promoter for the E. coli lac operon
   2768..2789    -  protein_bind   CAP binding site: CAP binding activates transcription in the presence of cAMP. E. coli catabolite activator protein
   2802..2890    -  CDS            lacI (fragment): lac repressor; lacI; The lac repressor binds to the lac operator to inhibit transcription in E. coli. This inhibition can be relieved by adding lactose or isopropyl-β-D-thiogalactopyranoside (IPTG).
   2980..3658    +  promoter       CaMV 35S promoter (enhanced): cauliflower mosaic virus 35S promoter with a duplicated enhancer region
   3725..4750    +  CDS            HygR: hygromycin B phosphotransferase confers resistance to hygromycin
   4791..4965    +  polyA_signal   CaMV poly(A) signal: cauliflower mosaic virus polyadenylation signal
   5043..5067    -  misc_feature   LB T-DNA repeat: left border repeat from nopaline C58 T-DNA
   5492..6286    +  CDS            KanR: aminoglycoside phosphotransferase; aphA-3; confers resistance to kanamycin
   6443..7420    -  CDS            insH10 (sequence withheld): INH10_ECOLI - Protein inferred from homology: Swiss-Prot protein existence level 3. Involved in the transposition of the insertion sequence IS5. From Escherichia coli (strain K12).
   7419..7487    +  CDS            yghO (fragment) (sequence partly withheld): YGHO_ECOLI - Experimental evidence at transcript level: Swiss-Prot protein existence level 2. From Escherichia coli (strain K12).
   7572..8160    +  rep_origin     ori: high-copy-number ColE1/pMB1/pBR322/pUC origin of replication
   8346..8486    -  misc_feature   bom: basis of mobility region from pBR322
   8588..8627    -  CDS            rop (fragment): Rop protein, which maintains plasmids at low copy number; rop
   8830..9024    -  rep_origin     pVS1 oriV: origin of replication for the Pseudomonas plasmid pVS1 (Heeb et al., 2000)
   9090..10163   -  CDS            pVS1 RepA: replication protein from the Pseudomonas plasmid pVS1 (Heeb et al., 2000)
  10592..11221   -  CDS            pVS1 StaA: stability protein from the Pseudomonas plasmid pVS1 (Heeb et al., 2000)
  11781..12182   -  CDS            Y4CG_SINFN (fragment): Protein inferred from homology: Swiss-Prot protein existence level 3. From Sinorhizobium fredii (strain NBRC 101917 / NGR234).
  12522..12546   -  misc_feature   RB T-DNA repeat: right border repeat from nopaline C58 T-DNA
  12612..20      -  CDS            lacZα (fragment) (across the origin): LacZα fragment of β-galactosidase; lacZ fragment
>Addgene plasmid #96982 | pMDC84-SEIPIN1N-3C | addgene full sequence | sequence record 189307 | Addgene NGS Result
TTGTAAAACGACGGCCAGTGCCAAGCTTGCATGCCTGCAGGTCAACATGGTGGAGCACGACACACTTGTC
TACTCCAAAAATATCAAAGATACAGTCTCAGAAGACCAAAGGGCAATTGAGACTTTTCAACAAAGGGTAA
TATCCGGAAACCTCCTCGGATTCCATTGCCCAGCTATCTGTCACTTTATTGTGAAGATAGTGGAAAAGGA
AGGTGGCTCCTACAAATGCCATCATTGCGATAAAGGAAAGGCCATCGTTGAAGATGCCTCTGCCGACAGT
GGTCCCAAAGATGGACCCCCACCCACGAGGAGCATCGTGGAAAAAGAAGACGTTCCAACCACGTCTTCAA
AGCAAGTGGATTGATGTGATATCTCCACTGACGTAAGGGATGACGCACAATCCCACTATCCTTCGCAAGA
CCCTTCCTCTATATAAGGAAGTTCATTTCATTTGGAGAGGACCTCGACTCTAGAACTAGTTAATTAAATG
AGAATCCTCCAAAACAAAACAATGAAAGAACAAGACAACCAACTCAAAATCCCTGAACCATTACGAGCTG
ACTGGTTCATGGTTCTAGTCACCATCCAAGCTGATATTGAATTTCAAGTTAGTTTGATGATTACCTTTAT
AAGGTTTCCTCCATGGTTAATTAGTAAATGTTTGAGCTTTGTTTTTGATCCGTATCGAACAATGAGGCGT
GGTAGACGCTATTTAGTATCGTGGATTGTTGGGTTATGTGATTCAGGGTTAAAAGATGATAAGCCTGTGT
TGGAGCTTGTGCGTAGAGTAACATGGGGTTTGTTTTGTGCTGTTTATGTGGGGATCATGTTGTTTGCCTT
GTTGGTTTCTGCGTTTATGATTAGTGGTTTTGTGATTACCTATTTGGCTCATGAACCACTTGTTATCAAA
GAGAGCTTGAATTTTGATTACACCAAGAGTAGTCCTGAAGCTTATGTGCCCATAAGTTCATGTGCTGGTG
TTGCCTTTGGTTTGAGTGGCAAGGAGAGTATTGAAACTGGGAAGGTCAAAGGGTTGAAAGACAGGACAGA
GATAACTGTGTCAATGACATTGCCTGAGTCCGAGTACAATAGAAATCTCGGGATGTTTCAGGTTCGGGTG
GACTTCTTATCCGCGAGTGGTCATGTGCTTGCTAGTTCAAGGCGGCCGTGTATGGTAAAATTTAGTAGCG
AGCCTATACGTCTTGTCCAGACTTTGCTAAAGATTGCTCCGCTTGTCACGGGCTATGTCTCTGAAATCCA
AACCTTGAACTTGAAGCTTAAAGGCTTGGTCGAAAAGGACATTATTCCTACTGCTTGCTTGAAGATCATG
ATCGAACAACGTGCAGAGTTTCGTCCTGGAGCAGGTATTCCTGAGATTTACGATGCATCTCTGTTCCTTG
AATCCAAACTTCCTTTCTTGAAAAGGATCATATGGAACTGGAGGAAAACTTTGTTTGTCTGGATCAGCAT
GAGTTTGTTCATTATGGAATTACTTTTCGCCTTAGTTTTCTTCAGACCTCTGATCATCCCAAGAACAGGT
CAGAGAACACAACAAAGAGATGGAACACATTCTATCAACAACAACTTATATCTTGACGGTCAGGCGGGAA
GTAGATGGCGCGCCTCGAGGGGGGGCCCGGTACCGGTAGAAAAAATGAGTAAAGGAGAAGAACTTTTCAC
TGGAGTTGTCCCAATTCTTGTTGAATTAGATGGTGATGTTAATGGGCACAAATTTTCTGTCAGTGGAGAG
GGTGAAGGTGATGCAACATACGGAAAACTTACCCTTAAATTTATTTGCACTACTGGAAAACTACCTGTTC
CATGGCCAACCCTGGTCACCACCCTGACCTACGGCGTGCAGTGCTTCTCCCGTTACCCTGATCATATGAA
GCGGCACGACTTCTTCAAGAGCGCCATGCCTGAGGGATACGTGCAGGAGAGGACCATCTTCTTCAAGGAC
GACGGGAACTACAAGACACGTGCTGAAGTCAAGTTTGAGGGAGACACCCTCGTCAACAGGATCGAGCTTA
AGGGAATCGATTTCAAGGAGGACGGAAACATCCTCGGCCACAAGTTGGAATACAACTACAACTCCCACAA
CGTATACATCATGGCCGACAAGCAAAAGAACGGCATCAAAGCCAACTTCAAGACCCGCCACAACATCGAA
GACGGCGGCGTGCAACTCGCTGATCATTATCAACAAAATACTCCAATTGGCGATGGCCCTGTCCTTTTAC
CAGACAACCATTACCTGTCCACACAATCTGCCCTTTCGAAAGATCCCAACGAAAAGAGAGACCACATGGT
CCTTCTTGAGTTTGTAACAGCTGCTGGGATTACACATGGCATGGTAGAACTATACAAACACCACCACCAC
CACCACTAAGAGCTCGAATTTCCCCGATCGTTCAAACATTTGGCAATAAAGTTTCTTAAGATTGAATCCT
GTTGCCGGTCTTGCGATGATTATCATATAATTTCTGTTGAATTACGTTAAGCATGTAATAATTAACATGT
AATGCATGACGTTATTTATGAGATGGGTTTTTATGATTAGAGTCCCGCAATTATACATTTAATACGCGAT
AGAAAACAAAATATAGCGCGCAAACTAGGATAAATTATCGCGCGCGGTGTCATCTATGTTACTAGATCGG
GAATTCGTAATCATGTCATAGCTGTTTCCTGTGTGAAATTGTTATCCGCTCACAATTCCACACAACATAC
GAGCCGGAAGCATAAAGTGTAAAGCCTGGGGTGCCTAATGAGTGAGCTAACTCACATTAATTGCGTTGCG
CTCACTGCCCGCTTTCCAGTCGGGAAACCTGTCGTGCCAGCTGCATTAATGAATCGGCCAACGCGCGGGG
AGAGGCGGTTTGCGTATTGGCTAGAGCAGCTTGCCAACATGGTGGAGCACGACACTCTCGTCTACTCCAA
GAATATCAAAGATACAGTCTCAGAAGACCAAAGGGCTATTGAGACTTTTCAACAAAGGGTAATATCGGGA
AACCTCCTCGGATTCCATTGCCCAGCTATCTGTCACTTCATCAAAAGGACAGTAGAAAAGGAAGGTGGCA
CCTACAAATGCCATCATTGCGATAAAGGAAAGGCTATCGTTCAAGATGCCTCTGCCGACAGTGGTCCCAA
AGATGGACCCCCACCCACGAGGAGCATCGTGGAAAAAGAAGACGTTCCAACCACGTCTTCAAAGCAAGTG
GATTGATGTGANANCATGGTGGAGCACGACACTCTCGTCTACTCCAAGAATATCAAAGATACAGTCTCAG
AAGACCAAAGGGCTATTGAGACTTTTCAACAAAGGGTAATATCGGGAAACCTCCTCGGATTCCATTGCCC
AGCTATCTGTCACTTCATCAAAAGGACAGTAGAAAAGGAAGGTGGCACCTACAAATGCCATCATTGCGAT
AAAGGAAAGGCTATCGTTCAAGATGCCTCTGCCGACAGTGGTCCCAAAGATGGACCCCCACCCACGAGGA
GCATCGTGGAAAAAGAAGACGTTCCAACCACGTCTTCAAAGCAAGTGGATTGATGTGATATCTCCACTGA
CGTAAGGGATGACGCACAATCCCACTATCCTTCGCAAGACCCTTCCTCTATATAAGGAAGTTCATTTCAT
TTGGAGAGGACACGCTGAAATCACCAGTCTCTCTCTACAAATCTATCTCTCTCGAGCTTTCGCAGATCCG
GGGGGCAATGAGATATGAAAAAGCCTGAACTCACCGCGACGTCTGTCGAGAAGTTTCTGATCGAAAAGTT
CGACAGCGTCTCCGACCTGATGCAGCTCTCGGAGGGCGAAGAATCTCGTGCTTTCAGCTTCGATGTAGGA
GGGCGTGGATATGTCCTGCGGGTAAATAGCTGCGCCGATGGTTTCTACAAAGATCGTTATGTTTATCGGC
ACTTTGCATCGGCCGCGCTCCCGATTCCGGAAGTGCTTGACATTGGGGAGTTTAGCGAGAGCCTGACCTA
TTGCATCTCCCGCCGTTCACAGGGTGTCACGTTGCAAGACCTGCCTGAAACCGAACTGCCCGCTGTTCTA
CAACCGGTCGCGGAGGCTATGGATGCGATCGCTGCGGCCGATCTTAGCCAGACGAGCGGGTTCGGCCCAT
TCGGACCGCAAGGAATCGGTCAATACACTACATGGCGTGATTTCATATGCGCGATTGCTGATCCCCATGT
GTATCACTGGCAAACTGTGATGGACGACACCGTCAGTGCGTCCGTCGCGCAGGCTCTCGATGAGCTGATG
CTTTGGGCCGAGGACTGCCCCGAAGTCCGGCACCTCGTGCACGCGGATTTCGGCTCCAACAATGTCCTGA
CGGACAATGGCCGCATAACAGCGGTCATTGACTGGAGCGAGGCGATGTTCGGGGATTCCCAATACGAGGT
CGCCAACATCTTCTTCTGGAGGCCGTGGTTGGCTTGTATGGAGCAGCAGACGCGCTACTTCGAGCGGAGG
CATCCGGAGCTTGCAGGATCGCCACGACTCCGGGCGTATATGCTCCGCATTGGTCTTGACCAACTCTATC
AGAGCTTGGTTGACGGCAATTTCGATGATGCAGCTTGGGCGCAGGGTCGATGCGACGCAATCGTCCGATC
CGGAGCCGGGACTGTCGGGCGTACACAAATCGCCCGCAGAAGCGCGGCCGTCTGGACCGATGGCTGTGTA
GAAGTACTCGCCGATAGTGGAAACCGACGCCCCAGCACTCGTCCGAGGGCAAAGAAATAGAGTAGATGCC
GACCGGGATCTGTCGATCGACAAGCTCGAGTTTCTCCATAATAATGTGTGAGTAGTTCCCAGATAAGGGA
ATTAGGGTTCCTATAGGGTTTCGCTCATGTGTTGAGCATATAAGAAACCCTTAGTATGTATTTGTATTTG
TAAAATACTTCTATCAATAAAATTTCTAATTCCTAAAACCAAAATCCAGTACTAAAATCCAGATCCCCCG
AATTAATTCGGCGTTAATTCAGTACATTAAAAACGTCCGCAATGTGTTATTAAGTTGTCTAAGCGTCAAT
TTGTTTACACCACAATATATCCTGCCACCAGCCAGCCAACAGCTCCCCGACCGGCAGCTCGGCACAAAAT
CACCACTCGATACAGGCAGCCCATCAGTCCGGGACGGCGTCAGCGGGAGAGCCGTTGTAAGGCGGCAGAC
TTTGCTCATGTTACCGATGCTATTCGGAAGAACGGCAACTAAGCTGCCGGGTTTGAAACACGGATGATCT
CGCGGAGGGTAGCATGTTGATTGTAACGATGACAGAGCGTTGCTGCCTGTGATCACCGCGGTTTCAAAAT
CGGCTCCGTCGATACTATGTTATACGCCAACTTTGAAAACAACTTTGAAAAAGCTGTTTTCTGGTATTTA
AGGTTTTAGAATGCAAGGAACAGTGAATTGGAGTTCGTCTTGTTATAATTAGCTTCTTGGGGTATCTTTA
AATACTGTAGAAAAGAGGAAGGAAATAATAAATGGCTAAAATGAGAATATCACCGGAATTGAAAAAACTG
ATCGAAAAATACCGCTGCGTAAAAGATACGGAAGGAATGTCTCCTGCTAAGGTATATAAGCTGGTGGGAG
AAAATGAAAACCTATATTTAAAAATGACGGACAGCCGGTATAAAGGGACCACCTATGATGTGGAACGGGA
AAAGGACATGATGCTATGGCTGGAAGGAAAGCTGCCTGTTCCAAAGGTCCTGCACTTTGAACGGCATGAT
GGCTGGAGCAATCTGCTCATGAGTGAGGCCGATGGCGTCCTTTGCTCGGAAGAGTATGAAGATGAACAAA
GCCCTGAAAAGATTATCGAGCTGTATGCGGAGTGCATCAGGCTCTTTCACTCCATCGACATATCGGATTG
TCCCTATACGAATAGCTTAGACAGCCGCTTAGCCGAATTGGATTACTTACTGAATAACGATCTGGCCGAT
GTGGATTGCGAAAACTGGGAAGAAGACACTCCATTTAAAGATCCGCGCGAGCTGTATGATTTTTTAAAGA
CGGAAAAGCCCGAAGAGGAACTTGTCTTTTCCCACGGCGACCTGGGAGACAGCAACATCTTTGTGAAAGA
TGGCAAAGTAAGTGGCTTTATTGATCTTGGGAGAAGCGGCAGGGCGGACAAGTGGTATGACATTGCCTTC
TGCGTCCGGTCGATCAGGGAGGATATCGGGGAAGAACAGTATGTCGAGCTATTTTTTGACTTACTGGGGA
TCAAGCCTGATTGGGAGAAAATAAAATATTATATTTTACTGGATGAATTGTTTTAGTACCTAGGGAAGGT
GCGAATAAGCGGGGAAATTCTTCTCGGCTGACTCAGTCATTTCATTTCTTCATGTTTGAGCCGATTTTTT
CTCCCGTAAATGCCTTGAATCAGCCTATTTAGACCGTTTCTTCGCCATTTAAGGCGTTATCCCCAGTTTT
TA
[978 nt withheld, positions 6443-7420]
GATGAACCCTGTTCTATGGCTCCAGATGACAAACATGATCTCATATCAGGGACTTGTTCGCACCTTCCCT
AGAATGCATGACCAAAATCCCTTAACGTGAGTTTTCGTTCCACTGAGCGTCAGACCCCGTAGAAAAGATC
AAAGGATCTTCTTGAGATCCTTTTTTTCTGCGCGTAATCTGCTGCTTGCAAACAAAAAAACCACCGCTAC
CAGCGGTGGTTTGTTTGCCGGATCAAGAGCTACCAACTCTTTTTCCGAAGGTAACTGGCTTCAGCAGAGC
GCAGATACCAAATACTGTCCTTCTAGTGTAGCCGTAGTTAGGCCACCACTTCAAGAACTCTGTAGCACCG
CCTACATACCTCGCTCTGCTAATCCTGTTACCAGTGGCTGCTGCCAGTGGCGATAAGTCGTGTCTTACCG
GGTTGGACTCAAGACGATAGTTACCGGATAAGGCGCAGCGGTCGGGCTGAACGGGGGGTTCGTGCACACA
GCCCAGCTTGGAGCGAACGACCTACACCGAACTGAGATACCTACAGCGTGAGCTATGAGAAAGCGCCACG
CTTCCCGAAGGGAGAAAGGCGGACAGGTATCCGGTAAGCGGCAGGGTCGGAACAGGAGAGCGCACGAGGG
AGCTTCCAGGGGGAAACGCCTGGTATCTTTATAGTCCTGTCGGGTTTCGCCACCTCTGACTTGAGCGTCG
ATTTTTGTGATGCTCGTCAGGGGGGCGGAGCCTATGGAAAAACGCCAGCAACGCGGCCTTTTTACGGTTC
CTGGCCTTTTGCTGGCCTTTTGCTCACATGTTCTTTCCTGCGTTATCCCCTGATTCTGTGGATAACCGTA
TTACCGCCTTTGAGTGAGCTGATACCGCTCGCCGCAGCCGAACGACCGAGCGCAGCGAGTCAGTGAGCGA
GGAAGCGGAAGAGCGCCTGATGCGGTATTTTCTCCTTACGCATCTGTGCGGTATTTCACACCGCATATGG
TGCACTCTCAGTACAATCTGCTCTGATGCCGCATAGTTAAGCCAGTATACACTCCGCTATCGCTACGTGA
CTGGGTCATGGCTGCGCCCCGACACCCGCCAACACCCGCTGACGCGCCCTGACGGGCTTGTCTGCTCCCG
GCATCCGCTTACAGACAAGCTGTGACCGTCTCCGGGAGCTGCATGTGTCAGAGGTTTTCACCGTCATCAC
CGAAACGCGCGAGGCAGGGTGCCTTGATGTGGGCGCCGGCGGTCGAGTGGCGACGGCGCGGCTTGTCCGC
GCCCTGGTAGATTGCCTGGCCGTAGGCCAGCCATTTTTGAGCGGCCAGCGGCCGCGATAGGCCGACGCGA
AGCGGCGGGGCGTAGGGAGCGCAGCGACCGAAGGGTAGGCGCTTTTTGCAGCTCTTCGGCTGTGCGCTGG
CCAGACAGTTATGCACAGGCCAGGCGGGTTTTAAGAGTTTTAATAAGTTTTAAAGAGTTTTAGGCGGAAA
AATCGCCTTTTTTCTCTTTTATATCAGTCACTTACATGTGTGACCGGTTCCCAATGTACGGCTTTGGGTT
CCCAATGTACGGGTTCCGGTTCCCAATGTACGGCTTTGGGTTCCCAATGTACGTGCTATCCACAGGAAAG
AGACCTTTTCGACCTTTTTCCCCTGCTAGGGCAATTTGCCCTAGCATCTGCTCCGTACATTAGGAACCGG
CGGATGCTTCGCCCTCGATCAGGTTGCGGTAGCGCATGACTAGGATCGGGCCAGCCTGCCCCGCCTCCTC
CTTCAAATCGTACTCCGGCAGGTCATTTGACCCGATCAGCTTGCGCACGGTGAAACAGAACTTCTTGAAC
TCTCCGGCGCTGCCACTGCGTTCGTAGATCGTCTTGAACAACCATCTGGCTTCTGCCTTGCCTGCGGCGC
GGCGTGCCAGGCGGTAGAGAAAACGGCCGATGCCGGGATCGATCAAAAAGTAATCGGGGTGAACCGTCAG
CACGTCCGGGTTCTTGCCTTCTGTGATCTCGCGGTACATCCAATCAGCTAGCTCGATCTCGATGTACTCC
GGCCGCCCGGTTTCGCTCTTTACGATCTTGTAGCGGCTAATCAAGGCTTCACCCTCGGATACCGTCACCA
GGCGGCCGTTCTTGGCCTTCTTCGTACGCTGCATGGCAACGTGCGTGGTGTTTAACCGAATGCAGGTTTC
TACCAGGTCGTCTTTCTGCTTTCCGCCATCGGCTCGCCGGCAGAACTTGAGTACGTCCGCAACGTGTGGA
CGGAACACGCGGCCGGGCTTGTCTCCCTTCCCTTCCCGGTATCGGTTCATGGATTCGGTTAGATGGGAAA
CCGCCATCAGTACCAGGTCGTAATCCCACACACTGGCCATGCCGGCCGGCCCTGCGGAAACCTCTACGTG
CCCGTCTGGAAGCTCGTAGCGGATCACCTCGCCAGCTCGTCGGTCACGCTTCGACAGACGGAAAACGGCC
ACGTCCATGATGCTGCGACTATCGCGGGTGCCCACGTCATAGAGCATCGGAACGAAAAAATCTGGTTGCT
CGTCGCCCTTGGGCGGCTTCCTAATCGACGGCGCACCGGCTGCCGGCGGTTGCCGGGATTCTTTGCGGAT
TCGATCAGCGGCCGCTTGCCACGATTCACCGGGGCGTGCTTCTGCCTCGATGCGTTGCCGCTGGGCGGCC
TGCGCGGCCTTCAACTTCTCCACCAGGTCATCACCCAGCGCCGCGCCGATTTGTACCGGGCCGGATGGTT
TGCGACCGCTCACGCCGATTCCTCGGGCTTGGGGGTTCCAGTGCCATTGCAGGGCCGGCAGGCAACCCAG
CCGCTTACGCCTGGCCAACCGCCCGTTCCTCCACACATGGGGCATTCCACGGCGTCGGTGCCTGGTTGTT
CTTGATTTTCCATGCCGCCTCCTTTAGCCGCTAAAATTCATCTACTCATTTATTCATTTGCTCATTTACT
CTGGTAGCTGCGCGATGTATTCAGATAGCAGCTCGGTAATGGTCTTGCCTTGGCGTACCGCGTACATCTT
CAGCTTGGTGTGATCCTCCGCCGGCAACTGAAAGTTGACCCGCTTCATGGCTGGCGTGTCTGCCAGGCTG
GCCAACGTTGCAGCCTTGCTGCTGCGTGCGCTCGGACGGCCGGCACTTAGCGTGTTTGTGCTTTTGCTCA
TTTTCTCTTTACCTCATTAACTCAAATGAGTTTTGATTTAATTTCAGCGGCCAGCGCCTGGACCTCGCGG
GCAGCGTCGCCCTCGGGTTCTGATTCAAGAACGGTTGTGCCGGCGGCGGCAGTGCCTGGGTAGCTCACGC
GCTGCGTGATACGGGACTCAAGAATGGGCAGCTCGTACCCGGCCAGCGCCTCGGCAACCTCACCGCCGAT
GCGCGTGCCTTTGATCGCCCGCGACACGACAAAGGCCGCTTGTAGCCTTCCATCCGTGACCTCAATGCGC
TGCTTAACCAGCTCCACCAGGTCGGCGGTGGCCCATATGTCGTAAGGGCTTGGCTGCACCGGAATCAGCA
CGAAGTCGGCTGCCTTGATCGCGGACACAGCCAAGTCCGCCGCCTGGGGCGCTCCGTCGATCACTACGAA
GTCGCGCCGGCCGATGGCCTTCACGTCGCGGTCAATCGTCGGGCGGTCGATGCCGACAACGGTTAGCGGT
TGATCTTCCCGCACGGCCGCCCAATCGCGGGCACTGCCCTGGGGATCGGAATCGACTAACAGAACATCGG
CCCCGGCGAGTTGCAGGGCGCGGGCTAGATGGGTTGCGATGGTCGTCTTGCCTGACCCGCCTTTCTGGTT
AAGTACAGCGATAACCTTCATGCGTTCCCCTTGCGTATTTGTTTATTTACTCATCGCATCATATACGCAG
CGACCGCATGACGCAAGCTGTTTTACTCAAATACACATCACCTTTTTAGACGGCGGCGCTCGGTTTCTTC
AGCGGCCAAGCTGGCCGGCCAGGCCGCCAGCTTGGCATCAGACAAACCGGCCAGGATTTCATGCAGCCGC
ACGGTTGAGACGTGCGCGGGCGGCTCGAACACGTACCCGGCCGCGATCATCTCCGCCTCGATCTCTTCGG
TAATGAAAAACGGTTCGTCCTGGCCGTCCTGGTGCGGTTTCATGCTTGTTCCTCTTGGCGTTCATTCTCG
GCGGCCGCCAGGGCGTCGGCCTCGGTCAATGCGTCCTCACGGAAGGCACCGCGCCGCCTGGCCTCGGTGG
GCGTCACTTCCTCGCTGCGCTCAAGTGCGCGGTACAGGGTCGAGCGATGCACGCCAAGCAGTGCAGCCGC
CTCTTTCACGGTGCGGCCTTCCTGGTCGATCAGCTCGCGGGCGTGCGCGATCTGTGCCGGGGTGAGGGTA
GGGCGGGGGCCAAACTTCACGCCTCGGGCCTTGGCGGCCTCGCGCCCGCTCCGGGTGCGGTCGATGATTA
GGGAACGCTCGAACTCGGCAATGCCGGCGAACACGGTCAACACCATGCGGCCGGCCGGCGTGGTGGTGTC
GGCCCACGGCTCTGCCAGGCTACGCAGGCCCGCGCCGGCCTCCTGGATGCGCTCGGCAATGTCCAGTAGG
TCGCGGGTGCTGCGGGCCAGGCGGTCTAGCCTGGTCACTGTCACAACGTCGCCAGGGCGTAGGTGGTCAA
GCATCCTGGCCAGCTCCGGGCGGTCGCGCCTGGTGCCGGTGATCTTCTCGGAAAACAGCTTGGTGCAGCC
GGCCGCGTGCAGTTCGGCCCGTTGGTTGGTCAAGTCCTGGTCGTCGGTGCTGACGCGGGCATAGCCCAGC
AGGCCAGCGGCGGCGCTCTTGTTCATGGCGTAATGTCTCCGGTTCTAGTCGCAAGTATTCTACTTTATGC
GACTAAAACACGCGACAAGAAAACGCCAGGAAAAGGGCAGGGCGGCAGCCTGTCGCGTAACTTAGGACTT
GTGCGACATGTCGTTTTCAGAAGACGGCTGCACTGAACGTCAGAAGCCGACTGCACTATAGCAGCGGAGG
GGTTGGATCAAAGTACTTTGATCCCGAGGGGAACCCTGTGGTTGGCATGCACATACAAATGGACGAACGG
ATAAACCTTTTCACGCCCTTTTAAATATCCGATTATTCTAATAAACGCTCTTTTCTCTTAGGTTTACCCG
CCAATATATCCTGTCAAACACTGATAGTTTAAACTGAAGGCGGGAAACGACAATCTGATCCAAGCTCAAG
CTGCTCTAGCATTCGCCATTCAGGCTGCGCAACTGTTGGGAAGGGCGATCGGTGCGGGCCTCTTCGCTAT
TACGCCAGCTGGCGAAAGGGGGATGTGCTGCAAGGCGATTAAGTTGGGTAACGCCAGGGTTTTCCCAGTC
ACGACG
