>Addgene plasmid #96982 | pMDC84-SEIPIN1N-3C | depositor partial sequence | sequence record 178545 | Insert sequence
ATGAGAATCCTCCAAAACAAAACAATGAAAGAACAAGACAACCAACTCAAAATCCCTGAACCATTACGAG
CTGACTGGTTCATGGTTCTAGTCACCATCCAAGCTGATATTGAATTTCAAGTTAGTTTGATGATTACCTT
TATAAGGTTTCCTCCATGGTTAATTAGTAAATGTTTGAGCTTTGTTTTTGATCCGTATCGAACAATGAGG
CGTGGTAGACGCTATTTAGTATCGTGGATTGTTGGGTTATGTGATTCAGGGTTAAAAGATGATAAGCCTG
TGTTGGAGCTTGTGCGTAGAGTAACATGGGGTTTGTTTTGTGCTGTTTATGTGGGGATCATGTTGTTTGC
CTTGTTGGTTTCTGCGTTTATGATTAGTGGTTTTGTGATTACCTATTTGGCTCATGAACCACTTGTTATC
AAAGAGAGCTTGAATTTTGATTACACCAAGAGTAGTCCTGAAGCTTATGTGCCCATAAGTTCATGTGCTG
GTGTTGCCTTTGGTTTGAGTGGCAAGGAGAGTATTGAAACTGGGAAGGTCAAAGGGTTGAAAGACAGGAC
AGAGATAACTGTGTCAATGACATTGCCTGAGTCCGAGTACAATAGAAATCTCGGGATGTTTCAGGTTCGG
GTGGACTTCTTATCCGCGAGTGGTCATGTGCTTGCTAGTTCAAGGCGGCCGTGTATGGTAAAATTTAGTA
GCGAGCCTATACGTCTTGTCCAGACTTTGCTAAAGATTGCTCCGCTTGTCACGGGCTATGTCTCTGAAAT
CCAAACCTTGAACTTGAAGCTTAAAGGCTTGGTCGAAAAGGACATTATTCCTACTGCTTGCTTGAAGATC
ATGATCGAACAACGTGCAGAGTTTCGTCCTGGAGCAGGTATTCCTGAGATTTACGATGCATCTCTGTTCC
TTGAATCCAAACTTCCTTTCTTGAAAAGGATCATATGGAACTGGAGGAAAACTTTGTTTGTCTGGATCAG
CATGAGTTTGTTCATTATGGAATTACTTTTCGCCTTAGTTTTCTTCAGACCTCTGATCATCCCAAGAACA
GGTCAGAGAACACAACAAAGAGATGGAACACATTCTATCAACAACAACTTATATCTTGACGGTCAGGCGG
GAAGTAGA
